>Addgene plasmid #65820 | pCASCADE-proD | depositor full sequence | sequence record 111991 | pCASCADE-proD sequence 2841 bps
GACGTCTTAAGACCCACTTTCACATTTAAGTTGTTTTTCTAATCCGCATATGATCAATTCAAGGCCGAAT
AAGAAGGCTGGCTCTGCACCTTGGTGATCAAATAATTCGATAGCTTGTCGTAATAATGGCGGCATACTAT
CAGTAGTAGGTGTTTCCCTTTCTTCTTTAGCGACTTGATGCTCTTGATCTTCCAATACGCAACCTAAAGT
AAAATGCCCCACAGCGCTGAGTGCATATAATGCATTCTCTAGTGAAAAACCTTGTTGGCATAAAAAGGCT
AATTGATTTTCGAGAGTTTCATACTGTTTTTCTGTAGGCCGTGTACCTAAATGTACTTTTGCTCCATCGC
GATGACTTAGTAAAGCACATCTAAAACTTTTAGCGTTATTACGTAAAAAATCTTGCCAGCTTTCCCCTTC
TAAAGGGCAAAAGTGAGTATGGTGCCTATCTAACATCTCAATGGCTAAGGCGTCGAGCAAAGCCCGCTTA
TTTTTTACATGCCAATACAATGTAGGCTGCTCTACACCTAGCTTCTGGGCGAGTTTACGGGTTGTTAAAC
CTTCGATTCCGACCTCATTAAGCAGCTCTAATGCGCTGTTAATCACTTTACTTTTATCTAATCTAGACAT
CATCCAGGCATCAAATAAAACGAAAGGCTCAGTCGAAAGACTGGGCCTTTCGTTTTATCTGTTGTTTGTC
GGTGAACGCTCTCTACTAGAGTCACACTGGCTCACCTTCGGGTGGGCCTTTCTGCGTTTATACACAGCTA
ACACCACGTCGTCCCTATCTGCTGCCCTAGGTCTATGAGTGGTTGCTGGATAACTCTTTCTGACACCTTA
CTATCTTACAAATGTAACAAAAAAGTTATTTTTCTGTAATTCGAGCATGTCATGTTACCCCGCGAGCATA
AAACGCGTATATTCAGGGAGACCACAACGGTTTCCCTCTACAAATAATTTTGTTTAACTTTGAATTCAAA
AGATCTGGTACCACCTCGAGTTCCCCGCGCCAGCGGGGATAAACCGAGTGGTTGCTGGATAACTTTACGG
GCATGCTCGAGTTCCCCGCGCCAGCGGGGATAAACCGAAAAAAAAACCCCGCCCCTGACAGGGCGGGGTT
TTTTTTCCTAGGGATATATTCCGCTTCCTCGCTCACTGACTCGCTACGCTCGGTCGTTCGACTGCGGCGA
GCGGAAATGGCTTACGAACGGGGCGGAGATTTCCTGGAAGATGCCAGGAAGATACTTAACAGGGAAGTGA
GAGGGCCGCGGCAAAGCCGTTTTTCCATAGGCTCCGCCCCCCTGACAAGCATCACGAAATCTGACGCTCA
AATCAGTGGTGGCGAAACCCGACAGGACTATAAAGATACCAGGCGTTTCCCCCTGGCGGCTCCCTCGTGC
GCTCTCCTGTTCCTGCCTTTCGGTTTACCGGTGTCATTCCGCTGTTATGGCCGCGTTTGTCTCATTCCAC
GCCTGACACTCAGTTCCGGGTAGGCAGTTCGCTCCAAGCTGGACTGTATGCACGAACCCCCCGTTCAGTC
CGACCGCTGCGCCTTATCCGGTAACTATCGTCTTGAGTCCAACCCGGAAAGACATGCAAAAGCACCACTG
GCAGCAGCCACTGGTAATTGATTTAGAGGAGTTAGTCTTGAAGTCATGCGCCGGTTAAGGCTAAACTGAA
AGGACAAGTTTTGGTGACTGCGCTCCTCCAAGCCAGTTACCTCGGTTCAAAGAGTTGGTAGCTCAGAGAA
CCTTCGAAAAACCGCCCTGCAAGGCGGTTTTTTCGTTTTCAGAGCAAGAGATTACGCGCAGACCAAAACG
ATCTCAAGAAGATCATCTTATTAATCAGATAAAATATTTCTAGATTTCAGTGCAATTTATCTCTTCAAAT
GTAGCACCTGAAGTCAGCCCCATACGATATAAGTTGTTACTAGTGCTTGGATTCTCACCAATAAAAAACG
CCCGGCGGCAACCGAGCGTTCTGAACAAATCCAGATGGAGTTCTGAGGTCATTACTGGATCTATCAACAG
GAGTCCAAGCGAGCTCGATATCAAATTACGCCCCGCCCTGCCACTCATCGCAGTACTGTTGTAATTCATT
AAGCATTCTGCCGACATGGAAGCCATCACAAACGGCATGATGAACCTGAATCGCCAGCGGCATCAGCACC
TTGTCGCCTTGCGTATAATATTTGCCCATGGTGAAAACGGGGGCGAAGAAGTTGTCCATATTGGCCACGT
TTAAATCAAAACTGGTGAAACTCACCCAGGGATTGGCTGAGACGAAAAACATATTCTCAATAAACCCTTT
AGGGAAATAGGCCAGGTTTTCACCGTAACACGCCACATCTTGCGAATATATGTGTAGAAACTGCCGGAAA
TCGTCGTGGTATTCACTCCAGAGCGATGAAAACGTTTCAGTTTGCTCATGGAAAACGGTGTAACAAGGGT
GAACACTATCCCATATCACCAGCTCACCGTCTTTCATTGCCATACGAAATTCCGGATGAGCATTCATCAG
GCGGGCAAGAATGTGAATAAAGGCCGGATAAAACTTGTGCTTATTTTTCTTTACGGTCTTTAAAAAGGCC
GTAATATCCAGCTGAACGGTCTGGTTATAGGTACATTGAGCAACTGACTGAAATGCCTCAAAATGTTCTT
TACGATGCCATTGGGATATATCAACGGTGGTATATCCAGTGATTTTTTTCTCCATTTTAGCTTCCTTAGC
TCCTGAAAATCTCGATAACTCAAAAAATACGCCCGGTAGTGATCTTATTTCATTATGGTGAAAGTTGGAA
CCTCTTACGTGCCGATCAACGTCTCATTTTCGCCAGATATC
Features (pLannotate 1.2.2; 8 found; start..end, strand, type, name):
      7..630     -  CDS            TetR: tetracycline repressor TetR; tetR from transposon Tn10; TetR binds to the tetracycline operator tetO to inhibit transcription. This inhibition can be relieved by adding tetracycline or doxycycline.
    642..713     +  terminator     rrnB T1 terminator: transcription terminator T1 from the E. coli rrnB gene
    729..756     +  terminator     T7Te terminator: phage T7 early transcription terminator
   1139..1194    -  rep_origin     RSF ori (fragment): Plasmids containing the RSF 1030 origin of replication can be propagated in E. coli cells that contain additional plasmids with compatible origins.
   1282..1827    -  rep_origin     p15A ori: Plasmids containing the medium-copy-number p15A origin of replication can be propagated in E. coli cells that contain a second plasmid with the ColE1 origin.
   1941..2035    -  terminator     lambda t0 terminator: transcription terminator from phage lambda
   2059..2715    -  CDS            cat: CAT_ECOLX - Experimental evidence at protein level: Swiss-Prot protein existence level 1. This enzyme is an effector of chloramphenicol resistance in bacteria. From Escherichia coli. This protein is used as a marker in many commonly used cloning vectors, such as pACYC184.
   2716..2818    -  promoter       cat promoter: promoter of the E. coli cat gene encoding chloramphenicol acetyltransferase
