[The description below was written by a language model from this plasmid's Addgene catalogue record and pLannotate feature annotations shown in this document.]
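Description:
pCASCADE-proD is a small (about 2.8 kb) bacterial guide-RNA expression plasmid built on the in-house pCASCADE backbone for use in E. coli. It replicates from a p15A origin, which is compatible with ColE1-type plasmids so that it can coexist with a second vector in the same cell. The record lists it as low copy. A short fragment resembling the RSF origin is also annotated next to p15A, but it is only a partial match. Selection is by chloramphenicol, conferred by the cat (chloramphenicol acetyltransferase) gene under its native promoter and followed by the lambda t0 terminator.

The payload is a targeting RNA ("proD guide") directed against the synthetic constitutive E. coli promoter proD. Its expression is driven by the E. coli ugpB gene promoter, which is induced under low-phosphate conditions, so the guide should be produced mainly once phosphate becomes limiting. The plasmid name suggests the guide is meant for the Cascade (type I CRISPR) complex. In that case, the likely purpose is to silence genes placed under proD when phosphate is depleted, although the record does not spell out the mechanism or the required host strain.

The automated feature table does not annotate the ugpB promoter or the guide array itself. These presumably lie in the unannotated regions. The table does show a Tn10 tetR repressor coding sequence and tandem rrnB T1 and T7Te terminators, which would insulate or terminate transcription units. The record does not state what role TetR plays in this low-phosphate-induced version.
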