Addgene plasmid #65820: pCASCADE-proD
Purpose: Const. Promoter ProD targetting RNA E. coli Low Phosphate Induction
Depositing lab: Michael Lynch. Depositing organization: Duke University.
Backbone
  Vector backbone: pCASCADE
  Backbone manufacturer: None - Constructed in House
  Backbone size w/o insert (bp): 2500
  Total vector size (bp): 2841
Growth in bacteria
  Bacterial resistance: Chloramphenicol, 25 μg/mL
  Growth temperature: 37°C
  Growth strain: Top10
  Copy number: Low Copy
Gene/Insert
  Gene/Insert name: proD guide
  gRNA/shRNA sequence: E . coli const. synthetic proD gene Promoter
  Species: Synthetic
  Promoter: E . coli ugpB gene promoter, low phosphate induction
  Cloning method: Unknown
  Sequencing primers: 5′ GGGAGACCACAACGG; 3′ AGTCCAGCTTGGAGCG
Terms and licenses: Academic/Nonprofit Terms; Industry Terms: Not Available to Industry
How to cite: pCASCADE-proD was a gift from Michael Lynch (Addgene plasmid # 65820 ; http://n2t.net/addgene:65820 ; RRID:Addgene_65820)
