>Addgene plasmid #65820 | pCASCADE-proD | addgene partial sequence | sequence record 118288 | Tet-R 5'-GGCGAGTTTACGGGTTGTTA-3'
CTCATTAAGCAGCTCTAATGCGCTGTTAATCACTTTACTTTTATCTAATCTAGACATCATCCAGGCATCA
AATAAAACGAAAGGCTCAGTCGAAAGACTGGGCCTTTCGTTTTATCTGTTGTTTGTCGGTGAACGCTCTC
TACTAGAGTCACACTGGCTCACCTTCGGGTGGGCCTTTCTGCGTTTATACACAGCTAACACCACGTCGTC
CCTATCTGCTGCCCTAGGTCTATGAGTGGTTGCTGGATAACTCTTTCTGACACCTTACTATCTTACAAAT
GTAACAAAAAAGTTATTTTTCTGTAATTCGAGCATGTCATGTTACCCCGCGAGCATAAAACGCGTATATT
CAGGGAGACCACAACGGTTTCCCTCTACAAATAATTTTGTTTAACTTTGAATTCAAAAGATCTGGTACCA
CCTCGAGTTCCCCGCGCCAGCGGGGATAAACCGA
