>Addgene plasmid #65820 | pCASCADE-proD | addgene partial sequence | sequence record 118789 | CAT-R 5'-GCAACTGACTGAAATGCCTC-3'
GCCATTGGGATATATCAACGGTGGTATATCCAGTGATTTTTTTCTCCATTTTAGCTTCCTTAGCTCCTGA
AAATCTCGATAACTCAAAAAATACGCCCGGTAGTGATCTTATTTCATTATGGTGAAAGTTGGAACCTCTT
ACGTGCCGATCAACGTCTCATTTTCGCCAGATATCGACGTCTTAAGACCCACTTTCACATTTAAGTTGTT
TTTCTAATCCGCATATGATCAATTCAAGGCCGAATAAGAAGGCTGGCTCTGCACCTTGGTGATCAAATAA
TTCGATAGCTTGTCGTAATAATGGCGGCATACTATCAGTAGTAGGTGTTTCCCTTTCTTCTTTAGCGACT
TGATGCTCTTGATCTTCCAATACGCAACCTAAAGTAAAATGCCCCACAGCGCTGAGTGCATATAATGCAT
TCTCTAGTGAAAAACCTTGTTGGCATAAAAAGGCTAATTGATTTTCGAGAGTTTCATACTGTTTTTCTGT
AGGCCGTGTACCTAAATGTACTTTTGCTCCATCGCGATGACTTAGTAAAGCACATCTAAAACTTTTAGCG
TTATTACGTAAAAAATCTTGCCAGCTTTCCCCTTCTAAAGGGCAAAAGTGAGTATGGTGCCTATCTAACA
TCTCAATGGCTAAGGCGTCGAGCAAAGCCCGCTTATTTTTTACATGCCAATACAATGTAGGCTGCTCTAC
ACCTAGCTTCTGGGCGAGTTTACGGGTTGTTAAACCTTCGATTCCGACCTCATTAAGCAGCTCTAATGCG
CTGTTAATCACTTTACTTTTATCTAATCTAGACATCATCCAGGCATCAAATAAAACGAAAGGCTCAGTCG
AAAGACTGGGCCTTTCGTTTTATCTGTTGTTTGTCGGTGAACGCTCTCTACTAGAGTCACACTGGCTCAC
CTTCGGGTGGG
