>Addgene plasmid #65820 | pCASCADE-proD | addgene partial sequence | sequence record 118790 | pBR322ori-F 5'-GGGAAACGCCTGGTATCTTT-3'
CCACTGATTTGAGCGTCAGATTTCGTGATGCTTGTCAGGGGGGCGGAGCCTATGGAAAAACGGCTTTGCC
GCGGCCCTCTCACTTCCCTGTTAAGTATCTTCCTGGCATCTTCCAGGAAATCTCCGCCCCGTTCGTAAGC
CATTTCCGCTCGCCGCAGTCGAACGACCGAGCGTAGCGAGTCAGTGAGCGAGGAAGCGGAATATATCCCT
AGGAAAAAAAACCCCGCCCTGTCAGGGGCGGGGTTTTTTTTTCGGTTTATCCCCGCTGGCGCGGGGAACT
CGAGCATGCCCGTAAAGTTATCCAGCAACCACTCGGTTTATCCCCGCTGGCGCGGGGAACTCGAGGTGGT
ACCAGATCTTTTGAATTCAAAGTTAAACAAAATTATTTGTAGAGGGAAACCGTTGTGGTCTCCCTGAATA
TACGCGTTTTATGCTCGCGGGGTAACATGACATGCTCGAATTACAGAAAAATAACTTTTTTGTTACATTT
GTAAGATAGTAAGGTGTCAGAAAGAGTTATCCAGCAACCACTCATAGACCTAGGGCAGCAGATAGGGACG
ACGTGGTGTTAGCTGTGTATAAACGCAGAAAGGCCCACCCGAAGGTGAGCCAGTGTGACTCTAGTAGAGA
GCGTTCACCGACAAACAACAGATAAAACGAAAGGCCCAGTCTTTCGACTGAGCCTTTCGTTTTATTTGAT
GCCTGGATGATGTCTAGATTAGATAAAAGTAAAGTGATTAACAGCGCATTAGAGCTGCTTAATGAGGTCG
GAATCGAAGGTTTAACAACCCGTAAACTCGCCCAGAAGCTAGGTGTAGAGCAGCCTACATTGTATTGG
